Addgene plasmid #190612: pGfOMT1-GEN4
Purpose: Expresses an evolved methyltransferase for tetrahydropapaverine biosynthesis in E. coli
Depositing lab: Andrew Ellington. Depositing organization: University of Texas at Austin. Publication: Using fungible biosensors to evolve improved alkaloid biosyntheses. d'Oelsnitz S, Kim W, Burkholder NT, Javanmardi K, Thyer R, Zhang Y, Alper HS, Ellington AD. Nat Chem Biol. 2022 Jul 7. pii: 10.1038/s41589-022-01072-w. doi: 10.1038/s41589-022-01072-w. PubMed 35799063.
Backbone
  Vector backbone: pBR322-ROP
  Total vector size (bp): 6197
  Vector type: Synthetic Biology
Growth in bacteria
  Bacterial resistance: Ampicillin, 100 μg/mL
  Growth temperature: 37°C
  Growth strain: DH5alpha
  Copy number: High Copy
Gene/Insert
  Gene/Insert name: GfOMT-GEN4
  Species: Synthetic
  Insert size (bp): 1062
Terms and licenses: Academic/Nonprofit Terms; Industry Terms: Not Available to Industry
How to cite: pGfOMT1-GEN4 was a gift from Andrew Ellington (Addgene plasmid # 190612 ; http://n2t.net/addgene:190612 ; RRID:Addgene_190612)
