[The description below was written by a language model from this plasmid's Addgene catalogue record and pLannotate feature annotations shown in this document.]
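Description:
pGfOMT1-GEN4 is a roughly 6.2 kb bacterial expression plasmid, catalogued as a synthetic biology vector, built on a pBR322-ROP backbone for use in E. coli. It replicates from a ColE1/pMB1-type origin and retains the pBR322 bom mobility region and the rop gene. Rop normally moderates copy number, although the catalogue entry lists the plasmid as high copy. Selection is by ampicillin through a TEM-type bla gene driven by its own AmpR promoter. Short fragments annotated as tetracycline and kanamycin resistance genes, partial AmpR and tet promoters, and a predicted E. coli open reading frame appear to be backbone remnants rather than functional markers.

The payload is GfOMT-GEN4, a 1,062 bp synthetic coding sequence described as an evolved methyltransferase for tetrahydropapaverine biosynthesis. The automated annotation matches this open reading frame to the opium poppy 4'-O-methyltransferase 4'OMT2 of benzylisoquinoline alkaloid metabolism. This should be read as a homology hit indicating the enzyme family, not the actual source of the gene. Upstream of the coding sequence lie a fragment of the constitutive J23119 promoter and the sTRSV hammerhead ribozyme. A self-cleaving ribozyme in this position is commonly used as an insulator that trims the 5' untranslated region so that translation is less dependent on promoter context. The plasmid also carries lacI under the lacIq promoter, followed by a CAP binding site. No lac operator is annotated, and the promoter match is only partial, so the record does not establish whether methyltransferase expression is IPTG-regulated.

According to the record, the construct expresses this fourth-generation enzyme variant in E. coli for alkaloid production, in work that used biosensors to guide enzyme evolution.
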