Features (pLannotate 1.2.2; 17 found; start..end, strand, type, name):
    899..1487    +  rep_origin     ori: high-copy-number ColE1/pMB1/pBR322/pUC origin of replication
   1673..1807    -  misc_feature   bom: basis of mobility region from pBR322
   1909..2100    -  CDS            rop: Rop protein, which maintains plasmids at low copy number; rop
   2117..2497    +  CDS            YPB1_ECOLX: Protein predicted: Swiss-Prot protein existence level 4. From Escherichia coli.
   2739..2966    -  CDS            TcR (fragment): tetracycline efflux protein; tet; confers resistance to tetracycline
   2985..3027    -  CDS            KanR (fragment): aminoglycoside phosphotransferase; aph(3')-Ia; confers resistance to kanamycin
   3159..4217    -  CDS            4'OMT2: 4OMT2_PAPSO - Experimental evidence at protein level: Swiss-Prot protein existence level 1. Involved in the biosynthesis of benzylisoquinoline alkaloids (PubMed:16034588, PubMed:22725256, PubMed:23738019). Catalyzes the transfer of the methyl group to the 4'-hydroxyl group of 3'-hydroxy-N- methylcoclaurine to form reticuline (PubMed:16034588). Can also use laudanosoline and, with a lower activity, 6-O-methylnorlaudanosoline and norlaudanosoline as substrates (PubMed:16034588). Also involved in the papaverine biosynthesis (PubMed:22725256, PubMed:23738019). From Papaver somniferum (Opium poppy)
   4265..4314    -  misc_RNA       sTRSV HHRz: hammerhead ribozyme from the tobacco ringspot virus satellite RNA (Khvorova et al., 2003)
   4335..4363    -  promoter       J23119 promoter (fragment): bacterial promoter (Registry of Standard Biological Parts BBa J23119)
   4528..4555    -  CDS            KanR (fragment): aminoglycoside phosphotransferase; aph(3')-Ia; confers resistance to kanamycin
   4595..4613    -  promoter       AmpR promoter (fragment): bla
   4647..4724    +  promoter       lacIq promoter: lacI (mutant); In the lacIq allele, a single base change in the promoter boosts expression of the lacI gene about 10-fold.
   4725..5807    +  CDS            lacI: lac repressor; lacI; The lac repressor binds to the lac operator to inhibit transcription in E. coli. This inhibition can be relieved by adding lactose or isopropyl-β-D-thiogalactopyranoside (IPTG).
   5820..5841    +  protein_bind   CAP binding site: CAP binding activates transcription in the presence of cAMP. E. coli catabolite activator protein
   5860..5877    +  promoter       tet promoter (fragment): E. coli promoter for tetracycline efflux protein gene
   5995..6066    +  promoter       AmpR promoter: bla
   6067..725     +  CDS            bla (across the origin): BLAT_ECOLX - Experimental evidence at protein level: Swiss-Prot protein existence level 1. TEM-type are the most prevalent beta-lactamases in enterobacteria; they hydrolyze the beta-lactam bond in susceptible beta-lactam antibiotics, thus conferring resistance to penicillins and cephalosporins. TEM-3 and TEM-4 are capable of hydrolyzing cefotaxime and ceftazidime. TEM-5 is capable of hydrolyzing ceftazidime. TEM-6 is capable of hydrolyzing ceftazidime and aztreonam. TEM-8/CAZ-2, TEM- 16/CAZ-7 and TEM-24/CAZ-6 are markedly active against ceftazidime. IRT- 4 shows resistance to beta-lactamase in
>Addgene plasmid #190612 | pGfOMT1-GEN4 | addgene full sequence | sequence record 381133 | Addgene NGS Result
TCGAACTGGATCTCAACAGCGGTAAGATCCTTGAGAGTTTTCGCCCCGAAGAACGTTTTCCAATGATGAG
CACTTTTAAAGTTCTGCTATGTGGCGCGGTATTATCCCGTGTTGACGCCGGGCAAGAGCAACTCGGTCGC
CGCATACACTATTCTCAGAATGACTTGGTTGAGTACTCACCAGTCACAGAAAAGCATCTTACGGATGGCA
TGACAGTAAGAGAATTATGCAGTGCTGCCATAACCATGAGTGATAACACTGCGGCCAACTTACTTCTGAC
AACGATCGGAGGACCGAAGGAGCTAACCGCTTTTTTGCACAACATGGGGGATCATGTAACTCGCCTTGAT
CGTTGGGAACCGGAGCTGAATGAAGCCATACCAAACGACGAGCGTGACACCACGATGCCTGCAGCAATGG
CAACAACGTTGCGCAAACTATTAACTGGCGAACTACTTACTCTAGCTTCCCGGCAACAATTAATAGACTG
GATGGAGGCGGATAAAGTTGCAGGACCACTTCTGCGCTCGGCCCTTCCGGCTGGCTGGTTTATTGCTGAT
AAATCTGGAGCCGGTGAGCGTGGATCGCGCGGTATCATTGCAGCACTGGGGCCAGATGGTAAGCCCTCCC
GTATCGTAGTTATCTACACGACGGGGAGTCAGGCAACTATGGATGAACGAAATAGACAGATCGCTGAGAT
AGGTGCCTCACTGATTAAGCATTGGTAACTGTTAGACCAAGTTTACTCATATATACTTTAGATTGATTTA
AAACTTCATTTTTAATTTAAAAGGATCTAGGTGAAGATCCTTTTTGATAATCTCATGACCAAAATCCCTT
AACGTGAGTTTTCGTTCCACTGAGCGTCAGACCCCGTAGAAAAGATCAAAGGATCTTCTTGAGATCCTTT
TTTTCTGCGCGTAATCTGCTGCTTGCAAACAAAAAAACCACCGCTACCAGCGGTGGTTTGTTTGCCGGAT
CAAGAGCTACCAACTCTTTTTCCGAAGGTAACTGGCTTCAGCAGAGCGCAGATACCAAATACTGTCCTTC
TAGTGTAGCCGTAGTTAGGCCACCACTTCAAGAACTCTGTAGCACCGCCTACATACCTCGCTCTGCTAAT
CCTGTTACCAGTGGCTGCTGCCAGTGGCGATAAGTCGTGTCTTACCGGGTTGGACTCAAGACGATAGTTA
CCGGATAAGGCGCAGCGGTCGGGCTGAACGGGGGGTTCGTGCACACAGCCCAGCTTGGAGCGAACGACCT
ACACCGAACTGAGATACCTACAGCGTGAGCTATGAGAAAGCGCCACGCTTCCCGAAGGGAGAAAGGCGGA
CAGGTATCCGGTAAGCGGCAGGGTCGGAACAGGAGAGCGCACGAGGGAGCTTCCAGGGGGAAACGCCTGG
TATCTTTATAGTCCTGTCGGGTTTCGCCACCTCTGACTTGAGCGTCGATTTTTGTGATGCTCGTCAGGGG
GGCGGAGCCTATGGAAAAACGCCAGCAACGCGGCCTTTTTACGGTTCCTGGCCTTTTGCTGGCCTTTTGC
TCACATGTTCTTTCCTGCGTTATCCCCTGATTCTGTGGATAACCGTATTACCGCCTTTGAGTGAGCTGAT
ACCGCTCGCCGCAGCCGAACGACCGAGCGCAGCGAGTCAGTGAGCGAGGAAGCGGAAGAGCGCCTGATGC
GGTATTTTCTCCTTACGCATCTGTGCGGTATTTCACACCGGTGCACTCTCAGTACAATCTGCTCTGATGC
CGCATAGTTAAGCCAGTATACACTCCGCTATCGCTACGTGACTGGGTCATGGCTGCGCCCCGACACCCGC
CAACACCCGCTGACGCGCCCTGACGGGCTTGTCTGCTCCCGGCATCCGCTTACAGACAAGCTGTGACCGT
CTCCGGGAGCTGCATGTGTCAGAGGTTTTCACCGTCATCACCGAAACGCGCGAGGCAGCTGCGGTAAAGC
TCATCAGCGTGGTCGTGAAGCGATTCACAGATGTCTGCCTGTTCATCCGCGTCCAGCTCGTTGAGTTTCT
CCAGAAGCGTTAATGTCTGGCTTCTGATAAAGCGGGCCATGTTAAGGGCGGTTTTTTCCTGTTTGGTCAC
TGATGCCTCCGTGTAAGGGGGATTTCTGTTCATGGGGGTAATGATACCGATGAAACGAGAGAGGATGCTC
ACGATACGGGTTACTGATGATGAACATGCCCGGTTACTGGAACGTTGTGAGGGTAAACAACTGGCGGTAT
GGATGCGGCGGGACCAGAGAAAAATCACTCAGGGTCAATGCCAGCGCTTCGTTAATACAGATGTAGGTGT
TCCACAGGGTAGCCAGCAGCATCCTGCGATGCAGATCCGGAACATAATGGTGCAGGGCGCTGACTTCCGC
GTTTCCAGACTTTACGAAACACGGAAACCGATGACCATTCATGTTGTTGCTCAGGTCGCAGACGTTTTGC
AGCAGCAGTCACTTCACGTTCGCTCGCGTATCGGTGATTCATTCTGCTAACCAGTAAGGCAACCCCGCCA
GCCTAGCCGGGTCCTCAACGACAGGAGCACGATCATGCGCACCCGTGGCCAGGACCCAACGCTGCCCGAG
ATGCGCCGCGTGCGGCTGCTGGAGATGGCGGACGCGATGGATATGTTCTGCCAAGGGTTGGTTTGCGCAT
TCACAGTTCTCCGCAAGAATTGATTGGCTCCAATTCTTGGAGTGGTGAATCCGTTAGCGAGGTGCCGCCG
GCTTCCATTCAGGTCGAGGTGGCCCGGCTCCATGCACCGCGACGCAACGCGGGGAGGCAGACAAGGTATA
GGGCGGCGCCTACAATCCATGCCAACCCGTTCCATGTGCTCGCCGAGGCGGCATAAATCGCCGTGACGAT
CAGCGGTCCAATGATCGAAGTTAGGCTGGTAAGAGCCGCGAGCGATCCTTGAAGCTGTCCCTGATGGTCG
TCATCTACCTGCCTGGACAGCATGGCGGCCGCGAAGACTAGTGATACCTTTGCCATGTTTCAGAAACAAC
TCTGGCGCATCGGGCTTGGACCAAAACGAAAAAAGGCCGCTTTCGCGGCCTCTTTTCTGGAATTTGGTAC
CGAGCTCACAGCGGCGATAGTCAGATAGCTAGACCGTATGTTACCGAGCCTGCACTCCTCGAATTCTTAG
GATTATTACGGAAAGGCTTCGATTACACTTTGGATGGCCGCGATATGACGAATCTTATGCCCACGAAAAC
CGGCACGCTTTAACAGCTTCTCCCAGTCATCTTCGGAACGTTCACGACCTCCAGTATTAACCAGCATATC
AATATCAAGGATAAGACGAGTCTTGGTCAACTCATGTTGACTCTCTTCCTCAAGAACCACGTCCACAATA
ATGACTTTACCGGTATCCTTGGGTACAGCTTCGCGGCATTTGATCAAGATGTTGACGCATTCTTCGTCCG
TCCAGTCATGCAAAACCAGTTTCAATAAGATGGCCTGGGCACTTGGAACTGACTTGAACATGTCACCTGG
AATGCGTTCGATGTTCGGGTGCTCGGGGGAACTAGCGATTACATGTGGCAAATCATAGACGGAACACTTG
ATCTGAGGGAATGCGTCGTAGATGCCCTTAATTGTTGTCCCATTACCCCCGCCGACATCGCAAAGGCTTG
TCAGGCCCTCGAAGGTATCACGACAGCCATCGATTAAAGACTTAGCCATAAGGCGAGTCTCACCAGCCAT
TCCTTCGTTAAACAAATTGCTTTGCTCGGGATGTCCTTCCAAGTATTGCCAGATTGTCATGCCCATCCCC
CTTTCGAAGGCCGTTGTGTCATTCCCCAAACCTTCCTTCATGAAATGCCAGGGAATCATAAAGTCCTTCT
GGGTCATCCCCAGGATTATTGGGACCATGGAACGCTCAGCATCACGAAGCAGCAGAGTTGCGACTGGCTG
AAGAGAATACAGTTTGACTTCATTTGAATCACTGACTTCCTTCAAAATTCCCATATGCACAAGGTAGCGA
AGTACGCGGTAAAGGTTGTCGCTATTTACGTTAGTGATGGGCAGCTTAGAAGCAAGTTCCGTTACGCTAA
TACTCCCATTATTACTCTTAATGATATCTGCAATGCCAATCTCAACAGCACAGCGTAATACTAATGAATC
TGCAAACCCGTAAATGATGTTCAACAGATGGGCCTGCGCTTTGATGTCAACCTCTTGGCTTTCTGGTTTA
TTATCTGAAACTCCCATATGTAGGCCTCGTGGTTCACTAGTTTAAACAAAATTATTTGTAGAGGCTGTTT
CGTCCTCACGGACTCATCAGACCGGAAAGCACATCCGGTGACAGCTGTGCTCAGTATCTTGATTGCTAGC
ATTGTACCTAGGACTGAGCTAGCCATAAAGGTACTTTTCAAAGGTCGACAGCCCATGCCCTTGCGTTCGG
CAGGTGTACAATGATACGAGGTAATGAAGATGAAGTCCATACAATCGATAGATTGGGACCAAAACGAAAA
AAGGGGAGCGGTTTCCCGCTCCCCTCTTTTCTGGAATTTGGTACCGAGTCGCACCTGATTGCCCGACATT
ATCGCACGGTGTCTCATCTCTGATAACGCTGTCTTCGCGGCCGCAACAAATAGGGGTTCCGCGCACATTT
CCCCGAAAAGTGCCACCTGACGTCCCGACACCATCGAATGGTGCAAAACCTTTCGCGGTATGGCATGATA
GCGCCCGGAAGAGAGTCAATTCAGGGTGGTGAATGTGAAACCAGTAACGTTATACGATGTCGCAGAGTAT
GCCGGTGTCTCTTATCAGACCGTTTCCCGCGTGGTGAACCAGGCCAGCCACGTTTCTGCGAAAACGCGGG
AAAAAGTGGAAGCGGCGATGGCGGAGCTGAATTACATTCCCAACCGCGTGGCACAACAACTGGCGGGCAA
ACAGTCGTTGCTGATTGGCGTTGCCACCTCCAGTCTGGCCCTGCACGCGCCGTCGCAAATTGTCGCGGCG
ATTAAATCTCGCGCCGATCAACTGGGTGCCAGCGTGGTGGTGTCGATGGTAGAACGAAGCGGCGTCGAAG
CCTGTAAAGCGGCGGTGCACAATCTTCTCGCGCAACGCGTCAGTGGGCTGATCATTAACTATCCGCTGGA
TGACCAGGATGCCATTGCTGTGGAAGCTGCCTGCACTAATGTTCCGGCGTTATTTCTTGATGTCTCTGAC
CAGACACCCATCAACAGTATTATTTTCTCCCATGAAGATGGTACGCGACTGGGCGTGGAGCATCTGGTCG
CATTGGGTCACCAGCAAATCGCGCTGTTAGCGGGCCCATTAAGTTCTGTCTCGGCGCGTCTGCGTCTGGC
TGGCTGGCATAAATATCTCACTCGCAATCAAATTCAGCCGATAGCGGAACGGGAAGGCGACTGGAGTGCC
ATGTCCGGTTTTCAACAAACCATGCAAATGCTGAATGAGGGCATCGTTCCCACTGCGATGCTGGTTGCCA
ACGATCAGATGGCGCTGGGCGCAATGCGCGCCATTACCGAGTCCGGGCTGCGCGTTGGTGCGGATATCTC
GGTAGTGGGATACGACGATACCGAAGATAGCTCATGTTATATCCCGCCGTTAACCACCATCAAACAGGAT
TTTCGCCTGCTGGGGCAAACCAGCGTGGACCGCTTGCTGCAACTCTCTCAGGGCCAGGCGGTGAAGGGCA
ATCAGCTGTTGCCCGTCTCACTGGTGAAAAGAAAAACCACCCTGGCGCCCAATACGCAAACCGCCTCTCC
CCGCGCGTTGGCCGATTCATTAATGCAGCTGGCACGACAGGTTTCCCGACTGGAAAGCGGGCAGTGAGCG
CAACGCAATTAATGTAAGTTAGCTCACTCATTAGGCACAATTCTCATGTTTGACAGCTTATCATCGACTG
CACGGTGCACCAATGCTTCTGGCGTCAGGCAGCCATCGGAAGCTGTGGTATGGCTGTGCAGGTCGTAAAT
CACTGCATAATTCGTGTCGCTCAAGGCGCATATTTTTCTAAATACATTCAAATATGTATCCGCTCATGAG
ACAATAACCCTGATAAATGCTTCAATAATATTGAAAAAGGAAGAGTATGAGTATTCAACATTTCCGTGTC
GCCCTTATTCCCTTTTTTGCGGCATTTTGCCTTCCTGTTTTTGCTCACCCAGAAACGCTGGTGAAAGTAA
AAGATGCTGAAGATCAGTTGGGTGCACGAGTGGGTTACA
